>Addgene plasmid #14234 | pAG305GPD-ccdB-HA | depositor full sequence | sequence record 7897 | Author sequence
TCGCGCGTTTCGGTGATGACGGTGAAAACCTCTGACACATGCAGCTCCCGGAGACGGTCACAGCTTGTCT
GTAAGCGGATGCCGGGAGCAGACAAGCCCGTCAGGGCGCGTCAGCGGGTGTTGGCGGGTGTCGGGGCTGG
CTTAACTATGCGGCATCAGAGCAGATTGTACTGAGAGTGCACCATATCGACTACGTCGTAAGGCCGTTTC
TGACAGAGTAAAATTCTTGAGGGAACTTTCACCATTATGGGAAATGGTTCAAGAAGGTATTGACTTAAAC
TCCATCAAATGGTCAGGTCATTGAGTGTTTTTTATTTGTTGTATTTTTTTTTTTTTAGAGAAAATCCTCC
AATATCAAATTAGGAATCGTAGTTTCATGATTTTCTGTTACACCTAACTTTTTGTGTGGTGCCCTCCTCC
TTGTCAATATTAATGTTAAAGTGCAATTCTTTTTCCTTATCACGTTGAGCCATTAGTATCAATTTGCTTA
CCTGTATTCCTTTACTATCCTCCTTTTTCTCCTTCTTGATAAATGTATGTAGATTGCGTATATAGTTTCG
TCTACCCTATGAACATATTCCATTTTGTAATTTCGTGTCGTTTCTATTATGAATTTCATTTATAAAGTTT
ATGTACAAATATCATAAAAAAAGAGAATCTTTTTAAGCAAGGATTTTCTTAACTTCTTCGGCGACAGCAT
CACCGACTTCGGTGGTACTGTTGGAACCACCTAAATCACCAGTTCTGATACCTGCATCCAAAACCTTTTT
AACTGCATCTTCAATGGCCTTACCTTCTTCAGGCAAGTTCAATGACAATTTCAACATCATTGCAGCAGAC
AAGATAGTGGCGATAGGGTCAACCTTATTCTTTGGCAAATCTGGAGCAGAACCGTGGCATGGTTCGTACA
AACCAAATGCGGTGTTCTTGTCTGGCAAAGAGGCCAAGGACGCAGATGGCAACAAACCCAAGGAACCTGG
GATAACGGAGGCTTCATCGGAGATGATATCACCAAACATGTTGCTGGTGATTATAATACCATTTAGGTGG
GTTGGGTTCTTAACTAGGATCATGGCGGCAGAATCAATCAATTGATGTTGAACCTTCAATGTAGGGAATT
CGTTCTTGATGGTTTCCTCCACAGTTTTTCTCCATAATCTTGAAGAGGCCAAAACATTAGCTTTATCCAA
GGACCAAATAGGCAATGGTGGCTCATGTTGTAGGGCCATGAAAGCGGCCATTCTTGTGATTCTTTGCACT
TCTGGAACGGTGTATTGTTCACTATCCCAAGCGACACCATCACCATCGTCTTCCTTTCTCTTACCAAAGT
AAATACCTCCCACTAATTCTCTGACAACAACGAAGTCAGTACCTTTAGCAAATTGTGGCTTGATTGGAGA
TAAGTCTAAAAGAGAGTCGGATGCAAAGTTACATGGTCTTAAGTTGGCGTACAATTGAAGTTCTTTACGG
ATTTTTAGTAAACCTTGTTCAGGTCTAACACTACCGGTACCCCATTTAGGACCACCCACAGCACCTAACA
AAACGGCATCAACCTTCTTGGAGGCTTCCAGCGCCTCATCTGGAAGTGGGACACCTGTAGCATCGATAGC
AGCACCACCAATTAAATGATTTTCGAAATCGAACTTGACATTGGAACGAACATCAGAAATAGCTTTAAGA
ACCTTAATGGCTTCGGCTGTGATTTCTTGACCAACGTGGTCACCTGGCAAAACGACGATCTTCTTAGGGG
CAGACATAGGGGCAGACATTAGAATGGTATATCCTTGAAATATATATATATATTGCTGAAATGTAAAAGG
TAAGAAAAGTTAGAAAGTAAGACGATTGCTAACCACCTATTGGAAAAAACAATAGGTCCTTAAATAATAT
TGTCAACTTCAAGTATTGTGATGCAAGCATTTAGTCATGAACGCTTCTCTATTCTATATGAAAAGCCGGT
TCCGGCCTCTCACCTTTCCTTTTTCTCCCAATTTTTCAGTTGAAAAAGGTATATGCGTCAGGCGACCTCT
GAAATTAACAAAAAATTTCCAGTCATCGAATTTGATTCTGTGCGATAGCGCCCCTGTGTGTTCTCGTTAT
GTTGAGGAAAAAAATAATGGTTGCTAAGAGATTCGAACTCTTGCATCTTACGATACCTGAGTATTCCCAC
AGTTAACTGCGGTCAAGATATTTCTTGAATCAGGCGCCTTAGACCGCTCGGCCAAACAACCAATTACTTG
TTGAGAAATAGAGTATAATTATCCTATAAATATAACGTTTTTGAACACACATGAACAAGGAAGTACAGGA
CAATTGATTTTGAAGAGAATGTGGATTTTGATGTAATTGTTGGGATTCCATTTTTAATAAGGCAATAATA
TTAGGTATGTGGATATACTAGAAGTTCTCCTCGAGGGTCGATATGCGGTGTGAAATACCGCACAGATGCG
TAAGGAGAAAATACCGCATCAGGAAATTGTAAACGTTAATATTTTGTTAAAATTCGCGTTAAATTTTTGT
TAAATCAGCTCATTTTTTAACCAATAGGCCGAAATCGGCAAAATCCCTTATAAATCAAAAGAATAGACCG
AGATAGGGT
[37 nt withheld, positions 2600-2636]
AAAGAACGTGGACTCCAACGTCAAAGG
[49 nt withheld, positions 2664-2712]
T
[91 nt withheld, positions 2714-2804]
G
[124 nt withheld, positions 2806-2929]
CGCGCCATTCGCCATTCAGGCTGCGCAACTGTTGGGAAGGGCGATCGGTGCGGGCCTCTTCGCTATTACG
CCAGCTGGCGAAGGGGGGATGTGCTGCAAGGCGATTAAGTTGGGTAACGCCAGGGTTTTCCCAGTCACGA
CGTTGTAAAACGACGGCCAGTGAATTGTAATACGACTCACTATAGGGCGAATTGGAGCTCTTCGAGTTTA
TCATTATCAATACTCGCCATTTCAAAGAATACGTAAATAATTAATAGTAGTGATTTTCCTAACTTTATTT
AGTCAAAAAATTAGCCTTTTAATTCTGCTGTAACCCGTACATGCCCAAAATAGGGGGCGGGTTACACAGA
ATATATAACACCGAAGGTGCCTGGGTGAACAGGTTTATTCCTGGCATCCACTAAATATAATGGAGCCCGC
TTTTTAAGCTGGCATCCAGAAAAAAAAAGAATCCCAGCACCAAAATATTGTTTTCTTCACCAACCATCAG
TTCATAGGTCCATTCTCTTAGCGCAACTACAGAGAACAGGGGCACAAACAGGCAAAAAACGGGCACAACC
TCAATGGAGTGATGCAACCTGCCTGGAGTAAATGATGACACAAGGCAATTGACCCACGCATGTATCTATC
TCATTTTCTTACACCTTCTATTACCTTCTGCTCTCTCTGATTTGGAAAAAGCTGAAAAAAAAGGTTGAAA
CCAGTTCCCTGAAATTATTCCCCTACTTGACTAATAAGTATATAAAGACGGTAGGTATTGATTGTAATTC
TGTAAATCTATTTCTTAAACTTCTTAAATTCTACTTTTATAGTTAGTCTTTTTTTTAGTTTTAAAACACC
AGAACTTAGTTTCGACGGATTCTAGAACTAGTGGATCCCCCATCACAAGTTTGTACAAAAAAGCTGAACG
AGAAACGTAAAATGATATAAATATCAATATATTAAATTAGATTTTGCATAAAAAACAGACTACATAATAC
TGTAAAACACAACATATCCAGTCACTATGGCGGCCGCATTAGGCACCCCAGGCTTTACACTTTATGCTTC
CGGCTCGTATAATGTGTGGATTTTGAGTTAGGATCCGTCGAGATTTTCAGGAGCTAAGGAAGCTAAAATG
GAGAAAAAAATCACTGGATATACCACCGTTGATATATCCCAATGGCATCGTAAAGAACATTTTGAGGCAT
TTCAGTCAGTTGCTCAATGTACCTATAACCAGACCGTTCAGCTGGATATTACGGCCTTTTTAAAGACCGT
AAAGAAAAATAAGCACAAGTTTTATCCGGCCTTTATTCACATTCTTGCCCGCCTGATGAATGCTCATCCG
GAATTCCGTATGGCAATGAAAGACGGTGAGCTGGTGATATGGGATAGTGTTCACCCTTGTTACACCGTTT
TCCATGAGCAAACTGAAACGTTTTCATCGCTCTGGAGTGAATACCACGACGATTTCCGGCAGTTTCTACA
CATATATTCGCAAGATGTGGCGTGTTACGGTGAAAACCTGGCCTATTTCCCTAAAGGGTTTATTGAGAAT
ATGTTTTTCGTCTCAGCCAATCCCTGGGTGAGTTTCACCAGTTTTGATTTAAACGTGGCCAATATGGACA
ACTTCTTCGCCCCCGTTTTCACCATGGGCAAATATTATACGCAAGGCGACAAGGTGCTGATGCCGCTGGC
GATTCAGGTTCATCATGCCGTCTGTGATGGCTTCCATGTCGGCAGAATGCTTAATGAATTACAACAGTAC
TGCGATGAGTGGCAGGGCGGGGCGTAAACGCCGCGTGGATCCGGCTTACTAAAAGCCAGATAACAGTATG
CGTATTTGCGCGCTGATTTTTGCGGTATAAGAATATATACTGATATGTATACCCGAAGTATGTCAAAAAG
AGGTATGCTATGAAGCAGCGTATTACAGTGACAGTTGACAGCGACAGCTATCAGTTGCTCAAGGCATATA
TGATGTCAATATCTCCGGTCTGGTAAGCACAACCATGCAGAATGAAGCCCGTCGTCTGCGTGCCGAACGC
TGGAAAGCGGAAAATCAGGAAGGGATGGCTGAGGTCGCCCGGTTTATTGAAATGAACGGCTCTTTTGCTG
ACGAGAACAGGGGCTGGTGAAATGCAGTTTAAGGTTTACACCTATAAAAGAGAGAGCCGTTATCGTCTGT
TTGTGGATGTACAGAGTGATATTATTGACACGCCCGGGCGACGGATGGTGATCCCCCTGGCCAGTGCACG
TCTGCTGTCAGATAAAGTCTCCCGTGAACTTTACCCGGTGGTGCATATCGGGGATGAAAGCTGGCGCATG
ATGACCACCGATATGGCCAGTGTGCCGGTCTCCGTTATCGGGGAAGAAGTGGCTGATCTCAGCCACCGCG
AAAATGACATCAAAAACGCCATTAACCTGATGTTCTGGGGAATATAAATGTCAGGCTCCCTTATACACAG
CCAGTCTGCAGGTCGACCATAGTGACTGGATATGTTGTGTTTTACAGTATTATGTAGTCTGTTTTTTATG
CAAAATCTAATTTAATATATTGATATTTATATCATTTTACGTTTCTCGTTCAGCTTTCTTGTACAAAGTG
GTGATGGGCTGCAGGAATTCGATATCAAGCTTAGGTGGAATGTACCCATACGATGTTCCTGACTATGCGG
GCTATCCCTATGACGTCCCGGACTATGCAGGATCCTATCCATATGACGTTCCAGATTACGCTGCTCAGTG
CTAACTCGAGTCATGTAATTAGTTATGTCACGCTTACATTCACGCCCTCCCCCCACATCCGCTCTAACCG
AAAAGGAAGGAGTTAGACAACCTGAAGTCTAGGTCCCTATTTATTTTTTTATAGTTATGTTAGTATTAAG
AACGTTATTTATATTTCAAATTTTTCTTTTTTTTCTGTACAGACGCGTGTACGCATGTAACATTATACTG
AAAACCTTGCTTGAGAAGGTTTTGGGACGCTCGAAGGCTTTAATTTGCGGCCGGTACCCAGCTTTTGTTC
CCTTTAGTGAGGGTTAATTCCGAGCTTGGCGTAATCATGGTCATAGCTGTTTCCTGTGTGAAATTGTTAT
CCGCTCACAATTCCACACAACATAGGAGCCGGAAGCATAAAGTGTAAAGCCTGGGGTGCCTAATGAGTGA
GGTAACTCACATTAATTGCGTTGCGCTCACTGCCCGCTTTCCAGTCGGGAAACCTGTCGTGCCAGCTGCA
TTAATGAATCGGCCAACGCGCGGGGAGAGGCGGTTTGCGTATTGGGCGCTCTTCCGCTTCCTCGCTCACT
GACTCGCTGCGCTCGGTCGTTCGGCTGCGGCGAGCGGTATCAGCTCACTCAAAGGCGGTAATACGGTTAT
CCACAGAATCAGGGGATAACGCAGGAAAGAACATGTGAGCAAAAGGCCAGCAAAAGGCCAGGAACCGTAA
AAAGGCCGCGTTGCTGGCGTTTTTCCATAGGCTCGGCCCCCCTGACGAGCATCACAAAAATCGACGCTCA
AGTCAGAGGTGGCGAAACCCGACAGGACTATAAAGATACCAGGCGTTCCCCCCTGGAAGCTCCCTCGTGC
GCTCTCCTGTTCCGACCCTGCCGCTTACCGGATACCTGTCCGCCTTTCTCCCTTCGGGAAGCGTGGCGCT
TTCTCAATGCTCACGCTGTAGGTATCTCAGTTCGGTGTAGGTCGTTCGCTCCAAGCTGGGCTGTGTGCAC
GAACCCCCCGTTCAGCCCGACCGCTGCGCCTTATCCGGTAACTATCGTCTTGAGTCCAACCCGGTAAGAC
ACGACTTATCGCCACTGGCAGCAGCCACTGGTAACAGGATTAGCAGAGCGAGGTATGTAGGCGGTGCTAC
AGAGTTCTTGAAGTGGTGGCCTAACTACGGCTACACTAGAAGGACAGTATTTGGTATCTGCGCTCTGCTG
AAGCCAGTTACCTTCGGAAAAAGAGTTGGTAGCTCTTGATCCGGCAAACAAACCACCGCTGGTAGCGGTG
GTTTTTTTGTTTGCAAGCAGCAGATTACGCGCAGAAAAAAAGGATCTCAAGAAGATCCTTTGATCTTTTC
TACGGGGTCTGACGCTCAGTGGAACGAAAACTCACGTTAAGGGATTTTGGTCATGAGATTATCAAAAAGG
ATCTTCACCTAGATCCTTTTAAATTAAAAATGAAGTTTTAAATCAATCTAAAGTATATATGAGTAAACTT
GGTCTGACAGTTACCAATGCTTAATCAGTGAGGCACCTATCTCAGCGATCTGTCTATTTCGTTCATCCAT
AGTTGCCTGACTGCCCGTCGTGTAGATAACTACGATACGGGAGGGCTTACCATCTGGCCCCAGTGCTGCA
ATGATACCGCGAGACCCACGCTCACCGGCTCCAGATTTATCAGCAATAAACCAGCCAGCCGGAAGGGCCG
AGCGCAGAAGTGGTCCTGCAACTTTATCCGCCTCCATCCAGTCTATTAATTGTTGCCGGGAAGCTAGAGT
AAGTAGTTCGCCAGTTAATAGTTTGCGCAACGTTGTTGCCATTGCTACAGGCATCGTGGTGTCACGCTCG
TCGTTTGGTATGGCTTCATTCAGCTCCGGTTCCCAACGATCAAGGCGAGTTACATGATCCCCCATGTTGT
GAAAAAAAGCGGTTAGCTCCTTCGGTCCTCCGATCGTTGTCAGAAGTAAGTTGGCCGCAGTGTTATCACT
CATGGTTATGGCAGCACTGCATAATTCTCTTACTGTCATGCCATCCGTAAGATGCTTTTCTGTGACTGGT
GAGTACTCAACCAAGTCATTCTGAGAATAGTGTATGCGGCGACCGAGTTGCTCTTGCCCGGCGTCAATAC
GGGATAATACCGCGCCACATAGCAGAACTTTAAAAGTGCTCATCATTGGAAAACGTTCTTCGGGGCGAAA
ACTCTCAAGGATCTTACCGCTGTTGAGATCCAGTTCGATGTAACCCACTCGTGCACCCAACTGATCTTCA
GCATCTTTTACTTTCACCAGCGTTTCTGGGTGAGCAAAAACAGGAAGGCAAAATGCCGCAAAAAAGGGAA
TAAGGGCGACACGGAAATGTTGAATACTCATACTCTTCCTTTTTCAATATTATTGAAGCATTTATCAGGG
TTATTGTCTCATGAGCGGATACATATTTGAATGTATTTAGAAAAATAAACAAATAGGGGTTCCGCGCACA
TTTCCCCGAAAAGTGCCACCTGACGTCTAAGAAACCATTATTATCATGACATTAACCTATAAAAATAGGC
GTATCACGAGGCCCTTTCGTC
Features (pLannotate 1.2.2; 30 found; start..end, strand, type, name):
    137..187     +  misc_feature   bom (fragment): basis of mobility region from pBR322
    200..301     +  CDS            NFS1 (fragment): NFS1_YEAST - Also known as SPL1 From Saccharomyces cerevisiae (strain ATCC 204508 / S288c) (Baker's yeast).
    663..1757    -  CDS            LEU2: 3-isopropylmalate dehydrogenase, required for leucine biosynthesis; S. cerevisiae LEU2; yeast auxotrophic marker
   1770..2174    -  promoter       LEU2 promoter: S. cerevisiae LEU2
   2314..2391    -  CDS            YO192_YEAST (fragment): Experimental evidence at protein level: Swiss-Prot protein existence level 1. From Saccharomyces cerevisiae (strain ATCC 204508 / S288c) (Baker's yeast).
   2421..2473    +  misc_feature   bom (fragment): basis of mobility region from pBR322
   2474..2929    -  rep_origin     f1 ori (sequence partly withheld): f1 bacteriophage origin of replication; arrow indicates direction of (+) strand synthesis
   2937..3094    -  CDS            lacZα (fragment): LacZα fragment of β-galactosidase; lacZ fragment
   3097..3115    +  promoter       T7 promoter: promoter for bacteriophage T7 RNA polymerase
   3140..3784    +  promoter       GAP promoter: S. cerevisiae TDH3; promoter for glyceraldehyde-3-phosphate dehydrogenase
   3790..3810    +  misc_feature   MCS (fragment): pBluescript multiple cloning site
   3814..3938    +  protein_bind   attR1: mutant version of attR; recombination site for the Gateway® LR reaction LR Clonase™
   3963..3993    +  promoter       lac UV5 promoter: E. coli lac promoter with an "up" mutation
   4017..4046    +  promoter       cat promoter (fragment): promoter of the E. coli cat gene encoding chloramphenicol acetyltransferase
   4047..4706    +  CDS            CmR: chloramphenicol acetyltransferase; cat; confers resistance to chloramphenicol
   4888..5046    +  CDS            ccdA (fragment): CCDA_ECO57 - Also known as H, letA. Experimental evidence at protein level: Swiss-Prot protein existence level 1. Antitoxin component of a type II toxin-antitoxin (TA) system which inhibits the post-segregational killing (PSK) of plasmid-free cells, also referred to as a plasmid addiction system. Binds to and blocks the activity of CcdB; will also remove bound CcdB protein from the CcdB-GyrA complex by forming a CcdA-CcdB complex, a process termed rejuvenation. Functions as a transcriptional corepressor for the ccdAB operon, repression also requires CcdB (By similarity). From Escherichia coli
   5051..5353    +  CDS            ccdB: CCDB_ECOLI - Also known as G, letB, letD. Experimental evidence at protein level: Swiss-Prot protein existence level 1. Toxic component of a type II toxin-antitoxin (TA) system, functioning in plasmid maintainence. Responsible for the post- segregational killing (PSK) of plasmid-free cells, also referred to as a plasmid addiction system. Half-life of over 2 hours. Cell killing by CcdB is accompanied by filamentation, defects in chromosome and plasmid segregation, defects in cell division, formation of anucleate cells, decreased DNA synthesis and plasmid loss. Interferes with the activity of DN
   5397..5521    -  protein_bind   attR2: mutant version of attR; recombination site for the Gateway® LR reaction LR Clonase™
   5525..5552    +  misc_feature   MCS (fragment): pBluescript multiple cloning site
   5562..5651    +  CDS            3xHA: three tandem HA epitope tags
   5670..5917    +  terminator     CYC1 terminator: S. cerevisiae CYC1; transcription terminator for CYC1
   5940..5958    -  promoter       T3 promoter: promoter for bacteriophage T3 RNA polymerase
   6003..6019    -  protein_bind   lac operator: The lac repressor binds to the lac operator to inhibit transcription in E. coli. This inhibition can be relieved by adding lactose or isopropyl-β-D-thiogalactopyranoside (IPTG). lac repressor encoded by lacI
   6027..6057    -  promoter       lac promoter: promoter for the E. coli lac operon
   6072..6093    -  protein_bind   CAP binding site: CAP binding activates transcription in the presence of cAMP. E. coli catabolite activator protein
   6106..6198    -  CDS            lacI (fragment): lac repressor; lacI; The lac repressor binds to the lac operator to inhibit transcription in E. coli. This inhibition can be relieved by adding lactose or isopropyl-β-D-thiogalactopyranoside (IPTG).
   6381..6969    -  rep_origin     ori: high-copy-number ColE1/pMB1/pBR322/pUC origin of replication
   7140..8000    -  CDS            AmpR: β-lactamase; bla; confers resistance to ampicillin, carbenicillin, and related antibiotics
   8001..8105    -  promoter       AmpR promoter: bla
   8200..35      +  CDS            rop (fragment) (across the origin): Rop protein, which maintains plasmids at low copy number; rop
