[The description below was written by a language model from this plasmid's Addgene catalogue record and pLannotate feature annotations shown in this document.]
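Description:
pAG305GPD-ccdB-HA is an empty Gateway destination vector for protein expression in Saccharomyces cerevisiae, built on the pRS305 integrating backbone. As the depositor notes that it is an integrating plasmid, and the feature table shows no yeast replication origin or centromere, it must be incorporated into the yeast genome to be maintained, with transformants selected by leucine prototrophy through the LEU2 marker and its native promoter. In E. coli it replicates from a high-copy ColE1/pUC-type origin and carries an ampicillin resistance gene. An f1 origin and remnants of the pBluescript-derived lacZα/MCS region, flanked by T7 and T3 promoters, are also present.

The expression cassette consists of the constitutive GPD (TDH3/GAP) promoter, a Gateway cassette bounded by attR1 and attR2, a 3xHA epitope tag, and the CYC1 terminator. The Gateway cassette contains a chloramphenicol resistance gene and the ccdB toxin gene, which is why the unrecombined vector is propagated in ccdB-tolerant strains under combined chloramphenicol and ampicillin selection. In an LR recombination reaction with an entry clone, the attR-flanked cassette is exchanged for the gene of interest. Loss of ccdB then provides counter-selection against unrecombined vector in standard E. coli strains. An open reading frame inserted in frame and without a stop codon is expressed as a C-terminal 3xHA fusion, allowing detection or immunoprecipitation with anti-HA antibodies. The plasmid belongs to a suite of yeast Gateway vectors designed for high-throughput genetic analysis. The depositor cautions that the supplied full sequence is a reference and may not match the plasmid exactly.
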