Addgene plasmid #14234: pAG305GPD-ccdB-HA
Purpose: (Empty Backbone)
Depositing lab: Susan Lindquist. Depositing organization: Whitehead Institute for Biomedical Research. Publication: A suite of Gateway cloning vectors for high-throughput genetic analysis in Saccharomyces cerevisiae. Alberti S, Gitler AD, Lindquist S. Yeast. 2007 Oct . 24(10):913-9. 10.1002/yea.1502 PubMed 17583893.
Backbone
  Vector backbone: pRS305
  Vector type: Yeast Expression ; Gateway Destination
  Selectable markers: LEU2
Growth in bacteria
  Bacterial resistance: Chloramphenicol and Ampicillin, 25 & 100 μg/mL
  Growth temperature: 37°C
  Growth strain: ccdB Survival
  Growth instructions: DB3.1, ccdB Survival
  Copy number: Unknown
Gene/Insert
  Gene/Insert name: None
  Tag / fusion protein: 3HA (C terminal on backbone)
  Cloning method: Gateway Cloning
  Sequencing primers: 5′ GPDPro_F
Terms and licenses: Academic/Nonprofit Terms; Industry Terms: Not Available to Industry
Depositor comments: Type of plasmid: integrating. This plasmid contains the Gateway technology from Invitrogen; Invitrogen requires purchasing of Gateway Clonase for carrying out the Gateway recombinational cloning reaction http://www.invitrogen.com Please note that the full plasmid sequence is provided as a reference only, and may not match the exact sequence of the plasmid.
How to cite: pAG305GPD-ccdB-HA was a gift from Susan Lindquist (Addgene plasmid # 14234 ; http://n2t.net/addgene:14234 ; RRID:Addgene_14234)
