>Addgene plasmid #14234 | pAG305GPD-ccdB-HA | addgene partial sequence | sequence record 20663 | 14234 with pRS_marker
TTCTGACAGAGTAAAATTCTCTGAGGGAACTTTCACCATTATGGGAAATGGTTCAAGAAGGTATTGACTT
AAACTCCATCAAATGGTCAGGTCATTGAGTGTTTTTTATTTGTTGTATTTTTTTTTTTTTAGAGAAAATC
CTCCAATATATAAATTAGGAATCATAGTTTCATGATTTTCTGTTACACCTAACTTTTTGTGTGGTGCCCT
CCTCCTTGTCAATATTAATGTTAAAGTGCAATTCTTTTTCCTTATCACGTTGAGCCATTAGTATCAATTT
GCTTACCTGTATTCCTTTACATCCTCCTTTTTCTCCTTCTTGATAAATGTATGTAGATTGCGTATATAGT
TTCGTCTACCCTATGAACATATTCCATTTTGTAATTTCGTGTCGTTTCTATTATGAATTTCATTTATAAA
GTTTATGTACAAATATCATAAAAAAAGAGAATCTTTTTAAGCAAGGATTTTCTTAACTTCTTCGGCGACA
GCATCACCGACTTCGGTGGTACTGTTGGAACCACCTAAATCACCAGTTCTGATACCTGCATCCAAAACCT
TTTTAACTGCATCTTCAATGGCCTTACCTTCTTCAGGCAAGTTCAATGACAATTTCAACATCATTG
