>Addgene plasmid #14234 | pAG305GPD-ccdB-HA | addgene partial sequence | sequence record 20664 | 14234 with GW5
TAAAGTGTAAAGCCTAGGGGTGCCTAATGCGGCCGCCATAGTGACTGGATATGTTGTGTTTTACAGTATT
ATGTAGTCTGTTTTTTATGCAAAATCTAATTTAATATATTGATATTTATATCATTTTACGTTTCTCGTTC
AGCTTTTTTGTACAAACTTGTGATGGGGGATCCACTAGTTCTAGAATCCGTCGAAACTAAGTTCTGGTGT
TTTAAAACTAAAAAAAAGACTAACTATAAAAGTAGAATTTAAGAAGTTTAAGAAATAGATTTACAGAATT
ACAATCAATACCTACCGTCTTTATATACTTATTAGTCAAGTAGGGGAATAATTTCAGGGAACTGGTTTCA
ACCTTTTTTTTCAGCTTTTTCCAAATCAGAGAGAGCAGAAGGTAATAGAAGGTGTAAGAAAATGAGATAG
ATACATGCGTGGGTCAATTGCCTTGTGTCATCATTTACTCCAGGCAGGTTGCATCACTCCATTGAGGTTG
TGCCCGTTTTTTGCCTGTTTGTGCCCCTGTTCTCTGTAGTTGCGCTAAGAGAATGGACCTATGAACTGAT
GGTTGGTGAAGAAAACAATATTTTGGTGCTGGGATTCTTTTTTTTTCTGGATGCCAGCTTAAAAAGCGGG
CTCCATTATATTTAGTGGATGCCAGGAATAAACTGTTCACCCAGACACCTACGATGTTATATATTCTGTG
TAACCCGCCTCCTATTTTGGGCATGTACGGGTTAC
