>Addgene plasmid #14234 | pAG305GPD-ccdB-HA | addgene partial sequence | sequence record 20665 | 14234 with GW3
GGAGAAGTGGCTGATCTCAGCCACCGCGAAAATGACATCAAAAACGCCATTAACCTGATGTTCTGGGGAA
TATAAATGTCAGGCTCCCTTATACACAGCCAGTCTGCAGGTCGACCATAGTGACTGGATATGTTGTGTTT
TACAGTATTATGTAGTCTGTTTTTTATGCAAAATCTAATTTAATATATTGATATTTATATCATTTTACGT
TTCTCGTTCAGCTTTCTTGTACAAAGTGGTGATGGGCTGCAGGAATTCGATATCAAGCTTAGGTGGAATG
TACCCATACGATGTTCCTGACTATGCGGGCTATCCCTATGACGTCCCGGACTATGCAGGATCCTATCCAT
ATGACGTTCCAGATTACGCTGCTCAGTGCTAACTCGAGTCATGTAATTAGTTATGTCACGCTTACATTCA
CGCCCTCCCCCCACATCCGCTCTAACCGAAAAGGAAGGAGTTAGACAACCTGAAGTCTAGGTCCCTATTT
ATTTTTTTATAGTTATGTTAGTATTAAGAACGTTATTTATATTTCAAATTTTTCTTTTTTTTCTGTACAG
ACGCGTGTACGCATGTAACATTATACTGAAAACCTTGCTTGAAAAGGTTTTGGGACGCTCGAAGGCTTTA
ATTTGCGGCCGTCGAGGGGGGGCCCGGTACCAGCTTTTGTTCCCT
